Addgene plasmid #183872: pX459V2.0-HypaCas9-mRuby2
Purpose: (Empty Backbone) pX459V2.0 plasmid expressing HypaCas9 with P2A-mRuby2 and T2A-Puro, with a sgRNA cloning site for CRISPR editing in mammalian cells.
Depositing lab: Alisa Piekny. Depositing organization: Concordia University. Publication: Cytokinetic diversity in mammalian cells is revealed by the characterization of endogenous anillin, Ect2 and RhoA. Husser MC, Ozugergin I, Resta T, Martin VJJ, Piekny AJ. Open Biol. 2022 Nov;12(11):220247. doi: 10.1098/rsob.220247. Epub 2022 Nov 23. PubMed 36416720.
Backbone
  Vector backbone: pX459V2.0-HypaCas9
  Backbone size (bp): 9175
  Modifications to backbone: Insertion of P2A-mRuby2 for expression with HypaCas9 and T2A-Puro
  Vector type: Mammalian Expression, CRISPR
  Promoter: Cbh
  Selectable markers: Puromycin
  Tag / fusion protein: HypaCas9-P2A-mRuby2-T2A-Puro
Growth in bacteria
  Bacterial resistance: Ampicillin, 100 μg/mL
  Growth temperature: 37°C
  Growth strain: NEB Stable
  Copy number: High Copy
Gene/Insert
  Cloning method: Restriction Enzyme
  Sequencing primers: 5′ gagggcctatttcccatgattcc
Terms and licenses: Academic/Nonprofit Terms; Industry Terms: Not Available to Industry
How to cite: pX459V2.0-HypaCas9-mRuby2 was a gift from Alisa Piekny (Addgene plasmid # 183872 ; http://n2t.net/addgene:183872 ; RRID:Addgene_183872)
