[The description below was written by a language model from this plasmid's Addgene catalogue record and pLannotate feature annotations shown in this document.]
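Description:
pX459V2.0-HypaCas9-mRuby2 is an all-in-one mammalian CRISPR expression plasmid, deposited as an empty backbone ready to receive a guide sequence. It derives from pX459V2.0-HypaCas9, modified by inserting a P2A-mRuby2 segment; the sequenced record is 9,951 nt. In bacteria it is maintained at high copy through a ColE1/pUC-type origin and selected with ampicillin via the β-lactamase gene. An f1 phage origin, a single AAV2 inverted terminal repeat and short fragments annotated as bom and rop are also present; these look like leftovers from the parental vector lineage, and the record assigns them no role.

Two expression units make up the payload. A human U6 RNA polymerase III promoter sits upstream of the sgRNA cloning site and the Streptococcus pyogenes guide RNA scaffold, so an inserted spacer is transcribed as a complete single guide RNA. Downstream, the Cbh promoter (annotated as a CMV enhancer, chicken β-actin promoter and hybrid intron) drives one long open reading frame ending at a bGH polyadenylation signal. This frame encodes HypaCas9, a variant of S. pyogenes Cas9 known for high fidelity and annotated here simply as Cas9, carrying a C-terminal nucleoplasmin nuclear localization signal. It is followed by P2A-mRuby2 and T2A-puromycin N-acetyltransferase. The 2A peptides cause ribosomal skipping, so the nuclease, the red fluorescent protein and the resistance enzyme are produced as separate proteins from a single transcript.

Transfected cells can therefore be identified or sorted by red fluorescence, enriched by puromycin selection, or both. The plasmid is intended for genome editing in mammalian cells, and the associated publication concerns the characterization of endogenous cytokinesis proteins.
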