Features (pLannotate 1.2.2; 20 found; start..end, strand, type, name):
      1..241     +  promoter       U6 promoter: RNA polymerase III promoter for human U6 snRNA
    268..343     +  misc_RNA       gRNA scaffold: guide RNA scaffold for the Streptococcus pyogenes CRISPR/Cas9 system
    350..393     +  misc_RNA       gRNA scaffold (fragment): guide RNA scaffold for the Streptococcus pyogenes CRISPR/Cas9 system
    440..725     +  enhancer       CMV enhancer: human cytomegalovirus immediate early enhancer; contains an 18-bp deletion relative to the standard CMV enhancer
    727..1004    +  promoter       chicken β-actin promoter: No description available
   1005..1232    +  intron         hybrid intron: hybrid between chicken β-actin (CBA) and minute virus of mice (MMV) introns (Gray et al., 2011)
   1370..2971    +  CDS            Cas9(N): N-terminal portion of Streptococcus pyogenes Cas9 (Zetsche et al., 2015)
   2972..5470    +  CDS            Cas9(C): C-terminal portion of Streptococcus pyogenes Cas9 (Zetsche et al., 2015)
   5471..5518    +  CDS            nucleoplasmin NLS: bipartite nuclear localization signal from nucleoplasmin
   5591..6301    +  CDS            mRuby2: mRuby2 is a basic (constitutively fluorescent) red fluorescent protein published in 2012, derived from Entacmaea quadricolor. It has moderate acid sensitivity.
   6365..6964    +  CDS            PuroR (fragment): puromycin N-acetyltransferase; pac from Streptomyces; confers resistance to puromycin
   6998..7109    +  polyA_signal   bGH poly(A) signal: bovine growth hormone polyadenylation signal
   7214..7354    +  repeat_region  AAV2 ITR: inverted terminal repeat of adeno-associated virus serotype 2 inverted
   7359..7410    -  misc_feature   bom (fragment): basis of mobility region from pBR322
   7429..7884    +  rep_origin     f1 ori (sequence partly withheld): f1 bacteriophage origin of replication; arrow indicates direction of (+) strand synthesis
   7885..7934    -  misc_feature   bom (fragment): basis of mobility region from pBR322
   8036..8071    -  CDS            rop (fragment): Rop protein, which maintains plasmids at low copy number; rop
   8166..8270    +  promoter       AmpR promoter: bla
   8271..9131    +  CDS            AmpR: β-lactamase; bla; confers resistance to ampicillin, carbenicillin, and related antibiotics
   9302..9890    +  rep_origin     ori: high-copy-number ColE1/pMB1/pBR322/pUC origin of replication
>Addgene plasmid #183872 | pX459V2.0-HypaCas9-mRuby2 | addgene full sequence | sequence record 362416 | Addgene NGS Result
GAGGGCCTATTTCCCATGATTCCTTCATATTTGCATATACGATACAAGGCTGTTAGAGAGATAATTGGAA
TTAATTTGACTGTAAACACAAAGATATTAGTACAAAATACGTGACGTAGAAAGTAATAATTTCTTGGGTA
GTTTGCAGTTTTAAAATTATGTTTTAAAATGGACTATCATATGCTTACCGTAACTTGAAAGTATTTCGAT
TTCTTGGCTTTATATATCTTGTGGAAAGGACGAAACACCGGGTCTTCGAGAAGACCTGTTTTAGAGCTAG
AAATAGCAAGTTAAAATAAGGCTAGTCCGTTATCAACTTGAAAAAGTGGCACCGAGTCGGTGCTTTTTTG
TTTTAGAGCTAGAAATAGCAAGTTAAAATAAGGCTAGTCCGTTTTTAGCGCGTGCGCCAATTCTGCAGAC
AAATGGCTCTAGAGGTACCCGTTACATAACTTACGGTAAATGGCCCGCCTGGCTGACCGCCCAACGACCC
CCGCCCATTGACGTCAATAGTAACGCCAATAGGGACTTTCCATTGACGTCAATGGGTGGAGTATTTACGG
TAAACTGCCCACTTGGCAGTACATCAAGTGTATCATATGCCAAGTACGCCCCCTATTGACGTCAATGACG
GTAAATGGCCCGCCTGGCATTGTGCCCAGTACATGACCTTATGGGACTTTCCTACTTGGCAGTACATCTA
CGTATTAGTCATCGCTATTACCATGGTCGAGGTGAGCCCCACGTTCTGCTTCACTCTCCCCATCTCCCCC
CCCTCCCCACCCCCAATTTTGTATTTATTTATTTTTTAATTATTTTGTGCAGCGATGGGGGCGGGGGGGG
GGGGGGGGCGCGCGCCRGGSGGGGSGGGGSGGGGSGRGGGGSGGGGSGGGGCGAGGCGGAGAGGTGCGGC
GGCAGCCAATCAGAGCGGCGCGCTCCGAAAGTTTCCTTTTATGGCGAGGCGGCGGCGGCGGCGGCCCTAT
AAAAAGCGAAGCGCGCGGCGGGCGGGAGTCGCTGCGCGCTGCCTTCGCCCCGTGCCCCGCTCCGCCGCCG
CCTCGCGCCGCCCGCCCCGGCTCTGACTGACCGCGTTACTCCCACAGGTGAGCGGGCGGGACGGCCCTTC
TCCTCCGGGCTGTAATTAGCTGAGCAAGAGGTAAGGGTTTAAGGGATGGTTGGTTGGTGGGGTATTAATG
TTTAATTACCTGGAGCACCTGCCTGAAATCACTTTTTTTCAGGTTGGACCGGTGCCACCATGGACTATAA
GGACCACGACGGAGACTACAAGGATCATGATATTGATTACAAAGACGATGACGATAAGATGGCCCCAAAG
AAGAAGCGGAAGGTCGGTATCCACGGAGTCCCAGCAGCCGACAAGAAGTACAGCATCGGCCTGGACATCG
GCACCAACTCTGTGGGCTGGGCCGTGATCACCGACGAGTACAAGGTGCCCAGCAAGAAATTCAAGGTGCT
GGGCAACACCGACCGGCACAGCATCAAGAAGAACCTGATCGGAGCCCTGCTGTTCGACAGCGGCGAAACA
GCCGAGGCCACCCGGCTGAAGAGAACCGCCAGAAGAAGATACACCAGACGGAAGAACCGGATCTGCTATC
TGCAAGAGATCTTCAGCAACGAGATGGCCAAGGTGGACGACAGCTTCTTCCACAGACTGGAAGAGTCCTT
CCTGGTGGAAGAGGATAAGAAGCACGAGCGGCACCCCATCTTCGGCAACATCGTGGACGAGGTGGCCTAC
CACGAGAAGTACCCCACCATCTACCACCTGAGAAAGAAACTGGTGGACAGCACCGACAAGGCCGACCTGC
GGCTGATCTATCTGGCCCTGGCCCACATGATCAAGTTCCGGGGCCACTTCCTGATCGAGGGCGACCTGAA
CCCCGACAACAGCGACGTGGACAAGCTGTTCATCCAGCTGGTGCAGACCTACAACCAGCTGTTCGAGGAA
AACCCCATCAACGCCAGCGGCGTGGACGCCAAGGCCATCCTGTCTGCCAGACTGAGCAAGAGCAGACGGC
TGGAAAATCTGATCGCCCAGCTGCCCGGCGAGAAGAAGAATGGCCTGTTCGGAAACCTGATTGCCCTGAG
CCTGGGCCTGACCCCCAACTTCAAGAGCAACTTCGACCTGGCCGAGGATGCCAAACTGCAGCTGAGCAAG
GACACCTACGACGACGACCTGGACAACCTGCTGGCCCAGATCGGCGACCAGTACGCCGACCTGTTTCTGG
CCGCCAAGAACCTGTCCGACGCCATCCTGCTGAGCGACATCCTGAGAGTGAACACCGAGATCACCAAGGC
CCCCCTGAGCGCCTCTATGATCAAGAGATACGACGAGCACCACCAGGACCTGACCCTGCTGAAAGCTCTC
GTGCGGCAGCAGCTGCCTGAGAAGTACAAAGAGATTTTCTTCGACCAGAGCAAGAACGGCTACGCCGGCT
ACATTGACGGCGGAGCCAGCCAGGAAGAGTTCTACAAGTTCATCAAGCCCATCCTGGAAAAGATGGACGG
CACCGAGGAACTGCTCGTGAAGCTGAACAGAGAGGACCTGCTGCGGAAGCAGCGGACCTTCGACAACGGC
AGCATCCCCCACCAGATCCACCTGGGAGAGCTGCACGCCATTCTGCGGCGGCAGGAAGATTTTTACCCAT
TCCTGAAGGACAACCGGGAAAAGATCGAGAAGATCCTGACCTTCCGCATCCCCTACTACGTGGGCCCTCT
GGCCAGGGGAAACAGCAGATTCGCCTGGATGACCAGAAAGAGCGAGGAAACCATCACCCCCTGGAACTTC
GAGGAAGTGGTGGACAAGGGCGCTTCCGCCCAGAGCTTCATCGAGCGGATGACCAACTTCGATAAGAACC
TGCCCAACGAGAAGGTGCTGCCCAAGCACAGCCTGCTGTACGAGTACTTCACCGTGTATAACGAGCTGAC
CAAAGTGAAATACGTGACCGAGGGAATGAGAAAGCCCGCCTTCCTGAGCGGCGAGCAGAAAAAGGCCATC
GTGGACCTGCTGTTCAAGACCAACCGGAAAGTGACCGTGAAGCAGCTGAAAGAGGACTACTTCAAGAAAA
TCGAGTGCTTCGACTCCGTGGAAATCTCCGGCGTGGAAGATCGGTTCAACGCCTCCCTGGGCACATACCA
CGATCTGCTGAAAATTATCAAGGACAAGGACTTCCTGGACAATGAGGAAAACGAGGACATTCTGGAAGAT
ATCGTGCTGACCCTGACACTGTTTGAGGACAGAGAGATGATCGAGGAACGGCTGAAAACCTATGCCCACC
TGTTCGACGACAAAGTGATGAAGCAGCTGAAGCGGCGGAGATACACCGGCTGGGGCAGGCTGAGCCGGAA
GCTGATCAACGGCATCCGGGACAAGCAGTCCGGCAAGACAATCCTGGATTTCCTGAAGTCCGACGGCTTC
GCCAACAGAGCCTTCGCGGCGCTGATCGCCGACGACAGCCTGACCTTTAAAGAGGACATCCAGAAAGCCC
AGGTGTCCGGCCAGGGCGATAGCCTGCACGAGCACATTGCCAATCTGGCCGGCAGCCCCGCCATTAAGAA
GGGCATCCTGCAGACAGTGAAGGTGGTGGACGAGCTCGTGAAAGTGATGGGCCGGCACAAGCCCGAGAAC
ATCGTGATCGAAATGGCCAGAGAGAACCAGACCACCCAGAAGGGACAGAAGAACAGCCGCGAGAGAATGA
AGCGGATCGAAGAGGGCATCAAAGAGCTGGGCAGCCAGATCCTGAAAGAACACCCCGTGGAAAACACCCA
GCTGCAGAACGAGAAGCTGTACCTGTACTACCTGCAGAATGGGCGGGATATGTACGTGGACCAGGAACTG
GACATCAACCGGCTGTCCGACTACGATGTGGACCATATCGTGCCTCAGAGCTTTCTGAAGGACGACTCCA
TCGACAACAAGGTGCTGACCAGAAGCGACAAGAACCGGGGCAAGAGCGACAACGTGCCCTCCGAAGAGGT
CGTGAAGAAGATGAAGAACTACTGGCGGCAGCTGCTGAACGCCAAGCTGATTACCCAGAGAAAGTTCGAC
AATCTGACCAAGGCCGAGAGAGGCGGCCTGAGCGAACTGGATAAGGCCGGCTTCATCAAGAGACAGCTGG
TGGAAACCCGGCAGATCACAAAGCACGTGGCACAGATCCTGGACTCCCGGATGAACACTAAGTACGACGA
GAATGACAAGCTGATCCGGGAAGTGAAAGTGATCACCCTGAAGTCCAAGCTGGTGTCCGATTTCCGGAAG
GATTTCCAGTTTTACAAAGTGCGCGAGATCAACAACTACCACCACGCCCACGACGCCTACCTGAACGCCG
TCGTGGGAACCGCCCTGATCAAAAAGTACCCTAAGCTGGAAAGCGAGTTCGTGTACGGCGACTACAAGGT
GTACGACGTGCGGAAGATGATCGCCAAGAGCGAGCAGGAAATCGGCAAGGCTACCGCCAAGTACTTCTTC
TACAGCAACATCATGAACTTTTTCAAGACCGAGATTACCCTGGCCAACGGCGAGATCCGGAAGCGGCCTC
TGATCGAGACAAACGGCGAAACCGGGGAGATCGTGTGGGATAAGGGCCGGGATTTTGCCACCGTGCGGAA
AGTGCTGAGCATGCCCCAAGTGAATATCGTGAAAAAGACCGAGGTGCAGACAGGCGGCTTCAGCAAAGAG
TCTATCCTGCCCAAGAGGAACAGCGATAAGCTGATCGCCAGAAAGAAGGACTGGGACCCTAAGAAGTACG
GCGGCTTCGACAGCCCCACCGTGGCCTATTCTGTGCTGGTGGTGGCCAAAGTGGAAAAGGGCAAGTCCAA
GAAACTGAAGAGTGTGAAAGAGCTGCTGGGGATCACCATCATGGAAAGAAGCAGCTTCGAGAAGAATCCC
ATCGACTTTCTGGAAGCCAAGGGCTACAAAGAAGTGAAAAAGGACCTGATCATCAAGCTGCCTAAGTACT
CCCTGTTCGAGCTGGAAAACGGCCGGAAGAGAATGCTGGCCTCTGCCGGCGAACTGCAGAAGGGAAACGA
ACTGGCCCTGCCCTCCAAATATGTGAACTTCCTGTACCTGGCCAGCCACTATGAGAAGCTGAAGGGCTCC
CCCGAGGATAATGAGCAGAAACAGCTGTTTGTGGAACAGCACAAGCACTACCTGGACGAGATCATCGAGC
AGATCAGCGAGTTCTCCAAGAGAGTGATCCTGGCCGACGCTAATCTGGACAAAGTGCTGTCCGCCTACAA
CAAGCACCGGGATAAGCCCATCAGAGAGCAGGCCGAGAATATCATCCACCTGTTTACCCTGACCAATCTG
GGAGCCCCTGCCGCCTTCAAGTACTTTGACACCACCATCGACCGGAAGAGGTACACCAGCACCAAAGAGG
TGCTGGACGCCACCCTGATCCACCAGAGCATCACCGGCCTGTACGAGACACGGATCGACCTGTCTCAGCT
GGGAGGCGACAAAAGGCCGGCGGCCACGAAAAAGGCCGGCCAGGCAAAAAAGAAAAAGGAATTCGGCAGT
GGAGCTACTAACTTCAGCCTGCTGAAGCAGGCTGGAGACGTGGAGGAGAACCCTGGACCTATGGTGTCTA
AGGGCGAAGAGCTGATCAAGGAAAATATGCGTATGAAGGTGGTCATGGAAGGTTCGGTCAACGGCCACCA
ATTCAAATGCACAGGTGAAGGAGAAGGCAATCCGTACATGGGAACTCAAACCATGAGGATCAAAGTCATC
GAGGGAGGACCCCTGCCATTTGCCTTTGACATTCTTGCCACGTCGTTCATGTATGGCAGCCGTACTTTTA
TCAAGTACCCGAAAGGCATTCCTGATTTCTTTAAACAGTCCTTTCCTGAGGGTTTTACTTGGGAAAGAGT
TACGAGATACGAAGATGGTGGAGTCGTCACCGTCATGCAGGACACCAGCCTTGAGGATGGCTGTCTCGTT
TACCACGTCCAAGTCAGAGGGGTAAACTTTCCCTCCAATGGTCCCGTGATGCAGAAGAAAACCAAGGGTT
GGGAGCCTAATACAGAGATGATGTATCCAGCAGATGGTGGTCTGAGGGGATACACTCATATGGCACTGAA
AGTTGATGGTGGTGGCCATCTGTCTTGCTCTTTCGTAACAACTTACAGGTCAAAAAAGACCGTCGGGAAC
ATCAAGATGCCCGGTATCCATGCCGTTGATCACCGCCTGGAAAGGTTAGAGGAAAGTGACAATGAAATGT
TCGTAGTACAACGCGAACACGCAGTTGCCAAGTTCGCCGGGCTTGGTGGTGGGATGGACGAGCTGTACAA
GGGCAGTGGAGAGGGCAGAGGAAGTCTGCTAACATGCGGTGACGTCGAGGAGAATCCTGGCCCAATGACC
GAGTACAAGCCCACGGTGCGCCTCGCCACCCGCGACGACGTCCCCAGGGCCGTACGCACCCTCGCCGCCG
CGTTCGCCGACTACCCCGCCACGCGCCACACCGTCGATCCGGACCGCCACATCGAGCGGGTCACCGAGCT
GCAAGAACTCTTCCTCACGCGCGTCGGGCTCGACATCGGCAAGGTGTGGGTCGCGGACGACGGCGCCGCG
GTGGCGGTCTGGACCACGCCGGAGAGCGTCGAAGCGGGGGCGGTGTTCGCCGAGATCGGCCCGCGCATGG
CCGAGTTGAGCGGTTCCCGGCTGGCCGCGCAGCAACAGATGGAAGGCCTCCTGGCGCCGCACCGGCCCAA
GGAGCCCGCGTGGTTCCTGGCCACCGTCGGAGTCTCGCCCGACCACCAGGGCAAGGGTCTGGGCAGCGCC
GTCGTGCTCCCCGGAGTGGAGGCGGCCGAGCGCGCCGGGGTGCCCGCCTTCCTGGAGACCTCCGCGCCCC
GCAACCTCCCCTTCTACGAGCGGCTCGGCTTCACCGTCACCGCCGACGTCGAGGTGCCCGAAGGACCGCG
CACCTGGTGCATGACCCGCAAGCCCGGTGCCTGAGAATTCTAACTAGAGCTCGCTGATCAGCCTCGACTG
TGCCTTCTAGTTGCCAGCCATCTGTTGTTTGCCCCTCCCCCGTGCCTTCCTTGACCCTGGAAGGTGCCAC
TCCCACTGTCCTTTCCTAATAAAATGAGGAAATTGCATCGCATTGTCTGAGTAGGTGTCATTCTATTCTG
GGGGGTGGGGTGGGGCAGGACAGCAAGGGGGAGGATTGGGAAGAGAATAGCAGGCATGCTGGGGAGCGGC
CGCAGGAACCCCTAGTGATGGAGTTGGCCACTCCCTCTCTGCGCGCTCGCTCGCTCACTGAGGCCGGGCG
ACCAAAGGTCGCCCGACGCCCGGGCTTTGCCCGGGCGGCCTCAGTGAGCGAGCGAGCGCGCAGCTGCCTG
CAGGGGCGCCTGATGCGGTATTTTCTCCTTACGCATCTGTGCGGTATTTCACACCGCATA
[95 nt withheld, positions 7411-7505]
T
[46 nt withheld, positions 7507-7552]
C
[141 nt withheld, positions 7554-7694]
CCTTTGACGTTGGAGTCCACGTTCTTT
[37 nt withheld, positions 7722-7758]
ACTCTATCTCGGGCTATTCTTTTGATTTATAAGGGATTTTGCCGATTTCGGTCTATTGGTTAAAAAATGA
GCTGATTTAACAAAAATTTAACGCGAATTTTAACAAAATATTAACGTTTACAATTTTATGGTGCACTCTC
AGTACAATCTGCTCTGATGCCGCATAGTTAAGCCAGCCCCGACACCCGCCAACACCCGCTGACGCGCCCT
GACGGGCTTGTCTGCTCCCGGCATCCGCTTACAGACAAGCTGTGACCGTCTCCGGGAGCTGCATGTGTCA
GAGGTTTTCACCGTCATCACCGAAACGCGCGAGACGAAAGGGCCTCGTGATACGCCTATTTTTATAGGTT
AATGTCATGATAATAATGGTTTCTTAGACGTCAGGTGGCACTTTTCGGGGAAATGTGCGCGGAACCCCTA
TTTGTTTATTTTTCTAAATACATTCAAATATGTATCCGCTCATGAGACAATAACCCTGATAAATGCTTCA
ATAATATTGAAAAAGGAAGAGTATGAGTATTCAACATTTCCGTGTCGCCCTTATTCCCTTTTTTGCGGCA
TTTTGCCTTCCTGTTTTTGCTCACCCAGAAACGCTGGTGAAAGTAAAAGATGCTGAAGATCAGTTGGGTG
CACGAGTGGGTTACATCGAACTGGATCTCAACAGCGGTAAGATCCTTGAGAGTTTTCGCCCCGAAGAACG
TTTTCCAATGATGAGCACTTTTAAAGTTCTGCTATGTGGCGCGGTATTATCCCGTATTGACGCCGGGCAA
GAGCAACTCGGTCGCCGCATACACTATTCTCAGAATGACTTGGTTGAGTACTCACCAGTCACAGAAAAGC
ATCTTACGGATGGCATGACAGTAAGAGAATTATGCAGTGCTGCCATAACCATGAGTGATAACACTGCGGC
CAACTTACTTCTGACAACGATCGGAGGACCGAAGGAGCTAACCGCTTTTTTGCACAACATGGGGGATCAT
GTAACTCGCCTTGATCGTTGGGAACCGGAGCTGAATGAAGCCATACCAAACGACGAGCGTGACACCACGA
TGCCTGTAGCAATGGCAACAACGTTGCGCAAACTATTAACTGGCGAACTACTTACTCTAGCTTCCCGGCA
ACAATTAATAGACTGGATGGAGGCGGATAAAGTTGCAGGACCACTTCTGCGCTCGGCCCTTCCGGCTGGC
TGGTTTATTGCTGATAAATCTGGAGCCGGTGAGCGTGGAAGCCGCGGTATCATTGCAGCACTGGGGCCAG
ATGGTAAGCCCTCCCGTATCGTAGTTATCTACACGACGGGGAGTCAGGCAACTATGGATGAACGAAATAG
ACAGATCGCTGAGATAGGTGCCTCACTGATTAAGCATTGGTAACTGTCAGACCAAGTTTACTCATATATA
CTTTAGATTGATTTAAAACTTCATTTTTAATTTAAAAGGATCTAGGTGAAGATCCTTTTTGATAATCTCA
TGACCAAAATCCCTTAACGTGAGTTTTCGTTCCACTGAGCGTCAGACCCCGTAGAAAAGATCAAAGGATC
TTCTTGAGATCCTTTTTTTCTGCGCGTAATCTGCTGCTTGCAAACAAAAAAACCACCGCTACCAGCGGTG
GTTTGTTTGCCGGATCAAGAGCTACCAACTCTTTTTCCGAAGGTAACTGGCTTCAGCAGAGCGCAGATAC
CAAATACTGTTCTTCTAGTGTAGCCGTAGTTAGGCCACCACTTCAAGAACTCTGTAGCACCGCCTACATA
CCTCGCTCTGCTAATCCTGTTACCAGTGGCTGCTGCCAGTGGCGATAAGTCGTGTCTTACCGGGTTGGAC
TCAAGACGATAGTTACCGGATAAGGCGCAGCGGTCGGGCTGAACGGGGGGTTCGTGCACACAGCCCAGCT
TGGAGCGAACGACCTACACCGAACTGAGATACCTACAGCGTGAGCTATGAGAAAGCGCCACGCTTCCCGA
AGGGAGAAAGGCGGACAGGTATCCGGTAAGCGGCAGGGTCGGAACAGGAGAGCGCACGAGGGAGCTTCCA
GGGGGAAACGCCTGGTATCTTTATAGTCCTGTCGGGTTTCGCCACCTCTGACTTGAGCGTCGATTTTTGT
GATGCTCGTCAGGGGGGCGGAGCCTATGGAAAAACGCCAGCAACGCGGCCTTTTTACGGTTCCTGGCCTT
TTGCTGGCCTTTTGCTCACATGT
